Addgene plasmid #100859: PBDGTV
Purpose: (Empty Backbone) A piggyBac transposon based dual directional gene trap vector, in which, the mutagens are two non-selectable gene-trap cassettes in opposite orientations.
Depositing lab: Yue Huang. Depositing organization: Institute of Basic Medical Sciences, Chinese Academy of Medical Sciences. Publication: Arrayed mutant haploid embryonic stem cell libraries facilitate phenotype-driven genetic screens. Liu G, Wang X, Liu Y, Zhang M, Cai T, Shen Z, Jia Y, Huang Y. Nucleic Acids Res. 2017 Sep 28. doi: 10.1093/nar/gkx857. PubMed 29036617.
Backbone
  Vector backbone: pBR322
  Vector type: Mammalian Expression
  Selectable markers: Puromycin
Growth in bacteria
  Bacterial resistance: Ampicillin, 100 μg/mL
  Growth temperature: 37°C
  Growth strain: DH5alpha
  Copy number: Low Copy
Gene/Insert
  Cloning method: Restriction Enzyme
Terms and licenses: Academic/Nonprofit Terms; Industry Terms: Not Available to Industry
Depositor comments: The plasmid PBDGTV is a piggyBac transposon based dual directional gene trap vector, in which, the mutagens are two non-selectable gene-trap cassettes in opposite orientations. This vector can be used for selection of mutant clones independent of expression of the target gene. In this vector, a selection marker gene, puroTK, driven by the mouse phosphoglyceratekinase promoter (PGK), allows selection for PB integration into the chromosome using puromycin.
How to cite: PBDGTV was a gift from Yue Huang (Addgene plasmid # 100859 ; http://n2t.net/addgene:100859 ; RRID:Addgene_100859)
