[The description below was written by a language model from this plasmid's Addgene catalogue record and pLannotate feature annotations shown in this document.]
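Description:
PBDGTV is a piggyBac transposon-based, dual-directional gene trap vector supplied as an empty backbone for insertional mutagenesis in mammalian cells. The associated work concerns arrayed mutant haploid embryonic stem cell libraries for phenotype-driven screens. The catalogue lists a pBR322 backbone at low copy number. The 7,645-nt annotation, however, shows a ColE1/pMB1-family origin together with pBluescript-like elements: lac promoter/operator, lacZα and MCS fragments, flanking T3 and T7 promoters, and an f1 origin. Bacterial selection is through the β-lactamase (AmpR) gene.

According to the depositor, the mutagenic payload is two non-selectable gene-trap cassettes placed in opposite orientations, so that an insertion can disrupt a host transcript regardless of which way the transposon lands within the gene. These cassettes and the piggyBac terminal repeats are not named in the automated feature table. Short mouse-derived fragments matched to Ccdc107 (forward strand) and Dxo (reverse strand) flank the selection cassette and may correspond to genomic sequences used in the trap elements, but the record does not confirm this.

Between them sits an independent selection unit. The mouse PGK promoter, followed by a partial loxP site, drives a puromycin N-acetyltransferase–truncated HSV thymidine kinase fusion (puroΔTK), terminated by a bGH polyadenylation signal. Because this marker has its own promoter, puromycin selects for chromosomal integration whether or not the trapped gene is expressed, allowing recovery of mutations in silent loci. The ΔTK portion confers sensitivity to nucleoside analogues such as ganciclovir, which in principle permits counter-selection, although the record does not state this use. Mobilisation would require piggyBac transposase supplied separately, as none is annotated here.
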