Features (pLannotate 1.2.2; 21 found; start..end, strand, type, name):
     24..128     +  promoter       AmpR promoter: bla
    129..989     +  CDS            AmpR: β-lactamase; bla; confers resistance to ampicillin, carbenicillin, and related antibiotics
   1160..1748    +  rep_origin     ori: high-copy-number ColE1/pMB1/pBR322/pUC origin of replication
   1931..2023    +  CDS            lacI (fragment): lac repressor; lacI; The lac repressor binds to the lac operator to inhibit transcription in E. coli. This inhibition can be relieved by adding lactose or isopropyl-β-D-thiogalactopyranoside (IPTG).
   2036..2057    +  protein_bind   CAP binding site: CAP binding activates transcription in the presence of cAMP. E. coli catabolite activator protein
   2072..2102    +  promoter       lac promoter: promoter for the E. coli lac operon
   2110..2126    +  protein_bind   lac operator: The lac repressor binds to the lac operator to inhibit transcription in E. coli. This inhibition can be relieved by adding lactose or isopropyl-β-D-thiogalactopyranoside (IPTG). lac repressor encoded by lacI
   2171..2189    +  promoter       T3 promoter: promoter for bacteriophage T3 RNA polymerase
   2609..3007    +  CDS            Ccdc107 (fragment): CC107_MOUSE - Experimental evidence at transcript level: Swiss-Prot protein existence level 2. From Mus musculus (Mouse).
   3325..3824    +  promoter       PGK promoter: mouse phosphoglycerate kinase 1 promoter
   3833..3862    +  protein_bind   loxP (fragment): Cre-mediated recombination occurs in the 8-bp core sequence (GCATACAT). Cre recombinase
   3912..4506    +  CDS            PuroR (fragment): puromycin N-acetyltransferase; pac from Streptomyces alboniger; confers resistance to puromycin
   4513..5508    +  CDS            ΔTK: truncated herpes simplex virus thymidine kinase (Salomon et al., 1995) confers sensitivity to nucleoside analogs such as acyclovir or ganciclovir
   5536..5760    +  polyA_signal   bGH poly(A) signal: bovine growth hormone polyadenylation signal
   5764..5785    +  promoter       SV40 promoter (fragment): SV40 enhancer and early promoter
   6245..6394    -  CDS            Dxo (fragment): DXO_MOUSE - Also known as Dom3z From Mus musculus (Mouse).
   6471..6569    -  CDS            Dxo (fragment): DXO_MOUSE - Also known as Dom3z From Mus musculus (Mouse).
   6971..6996    +  misc_feature   MCS (fragment): pBluescript multiple cloning site
   7005..7023    -  promoter       T7 promoter: promoter for bacteriophage T7 RNA polymerase
   7026..7183    +  CDS            lacZα (fragment): LacZα fragment of β-galactosidase; lacZ fragment
   7188..7616    +  rep_origin     f1 ori (sequence partly withheld): f1 bacteriophage origin of replication; arrow indicates direction of (+) strand synthesis
>Addgene plasmid #100859 | PBDGTV | depositor full sequence | sequence record 198848 | PBDGTV sequence 7645 bps
GTGGCACTTTTCGGGGAAATGTGCGCGGAACCCCTATTTGTTTATTTTTCTAAATACATTCAAATATGTA
TCCGCTCATGAGACAATAACCCTGATAAATGCTTCAATAATATTGAAAAAGGAAGAGTATGAGTATTCAA
CATTTCCGTGTCGCCCTTATTCCCTTTTTTGCGGCATTTTGCCTTCCTGTTTTTGCTCACCCAGAAACGC
TGGTGAAAGTAAAAGATGCTGAAGATCAGTTGGGTGCACGAGTGGGTTACATCGAACTGGATCTCAACAG
CGGTAAGATCCTTGAGAGTTTTCGCCCCGAAGAACGTTTTCCAATGATGAGCACTTTTAAAGTTCTGCTA
TGTGGCGCGGTATTATCCCGTATTGACGCCGGGCAAGAGCAACTCGGTCGCCGCATACACTATTCTCAGA
ATGACTTGGTTGAGTACTCACCAGTCACAGAAAAGCATCTTACGGATGGCATGACAGTAAGAGAATTATG
CAGTGCTGCCATAACCATGAGTGATAACACTGCGGCCAACTTACTTCTGACAACGATCGGAGGACCGAAG
GAGCTAACCGCTTTTTTGCACAACATGGGGGATCATGTAACTCGCCTTGATCGTTGGGAACCGGAGCTGA
ATGAAGCCATACCAAACGACGAGCGTGACACCACGATGCCTGTAGCAATGGCAACAACGTTGCGCAAACT
ATTAACTGGCGAACTACTTACTCTAGCTTCCCGGCAACAATTAATAGACTGGATGGAGGCGGATAAAGTT
GCAGGACCACTTCTGCGCTCGGCCCTTCCGGCTGGCTGGTTTATTGCTGATAAATCTGGAGCCGGTGAGC
GTGGGTCTCGCGGTATCATTGCAGCACTGGGGCCAGATGGTAAGCCCTCCCGTATCGTAGTTATCTACAC
GACGGGGAGTCAGGCAACTATGGATGAACGAAATAGACAGATCGCTGAGATAGGTGCCTCACTGATTAAG
CATTGGTAACTGTCAGACCAAGTTTACTCATATATACTTTAGATTGATTTAAAACTTCATTTTTAATTTA
AAAGGATCTAGGTGAAGATCCTTTTTGATAATCTCATGACCAAAATCCCTTAACGTGAGTTTTCGTTCCA
CTGAGCGTCAGACCCCGTAGAAAAGATCAAAGGATCTTCTTGAGATCCTTTTTTTCTGCGCGTAATCTGC
TGCTTGCAAACAAAAAAACCACCGCTACCAGCGGTGGTTTGTTTGCCGGATCAAGAGCTACCAACTCTTT
TTCCGAAGGTAACTGGCTTCAGCAGAGCGCAGATACCAAATACTGTTCTTCTAGTGTAGCCGTAGTTAGG
CCACCACTTCAAGAACTCTGTAGCACCGCCTACATACCTCGCTCTGCTAATCCTGTTACCAGTGGCTGCT
GCCAGTGGCGATAAGTCGTGTCTTACCGGGTTGGACTCAAGACGATAGTTACCGGATAAGGCGCAGCGGT
CGGGCTGAACGGGGGGTTCGTGCACACAGCCCAGCTTGGAGCGAACGACCTACACCGAACTGAGATACCT
ACAGCGTGAGCTATGAGAAAGCGCCACGCTTCCCGAAGGGAGAAAGGCGGACAGGTATCCGGTAAGCGGC
AGGGTCGGAACAGGAGAGCGCACGAGGGAGCTTCCAGGGGGAAACGCCTGGTATCTTTATAGTCCTGTCG
GGTTTCGCCACCTCTGACTTGAGCGTCGATTTTTGTGATGCTCGTCAGGGGGGCGGAGCCTATGGAAAAA
CGCCAGCAACGCGGCCTTTTTACGGTTCCTGGCCTTTTGCTGGCCTTTTGCTCACATGTTCTTTCCTGCG
TTATCCCCTGATTCTGTGGATAACCGTATTACCGCCTTTGAGTGAGCTGATACCGCTCGCCGCAGCCGAA
CGACCGAGCGCAGCGAGTCAGTGAGCGAGGAAGCGGAAGAGCGCCCAATACGCAAACCGCCTCTCCCCGC
GCGTTGGCCGATTCATTAATGCAGCTGGCACGACAGGTTTCCCGACTGGAAAGCGGGCAGTGAGCGCAAC
GCAATTAATGTGAGTTAGCTCACTCATTAGGCACCCCAGGCTTTACACTTTATGCTTCCGGCTCGTATGT
TGTGTGGAATTGTGAGCGGATAACAATTTCACACAGGAAACAGCTATGACCATGATTACGCCAAGCTCGA
AATTAACCCTCACTAAAGGGAACAAAAGCTGGAGCTCCACCGCGGAAAGTTTAGGTCGAGTAAAGCGCAA
ATCTTTTTTAACCCTAGAAAGATAGTCTGCGTAAAATTGACGCATGCATTCTTGAAATATTGCTCTCTCT
TTCTAAATAGCGCGAATCCGTCGCTGTGCATTTAGGACATCTCAGTCGCCGCTTGGAGCTCCCGTGAGGC
GTGCTTGTCAATGCGGTAAGTGTCACTGATTTTGAACTATAACGACCGCGTGAGTCAAAATGACGCATGA
TTATCTTTTACGTGACTTTTAAGATTTAACTCATACGATAATTATATTGTTATTTCATGTTCTACTTACG
TGATAACTTATTATATATATATTTTCTTGTTATAGATGCCTACCGGCCGAGCCAAGGAGACAGACTGGGC
AGCCCCCTGAGTGGGTATTTCTACAGGGTGACGACTTAGGTTGAAACCCATATGGAACTTCTAGACACAA
AACTAAAGACCATCCACCACCTTCTACAAGACTGCCAGCCTGGCACAGGAGTGGAAGTTCCAGAACCAGG
TAAAAGGTTGGGAGGTTTCTATGGCTGGAGAGCCATGGCTGTGAAACTAGAGCAAGTTGGTCTCTCCTTC
ACAGAGGCCAGCATACCCTTTACTGAGGACCTGGGGAAAGAAGACCAAGAAGCTGGAAACAGTCAGGCCT
GGGAAGAGCCCATAACCTGGAGCCCAGAAACACGGAACCTAGCTCCTTCCTGGGAGGTGGAGCAGGGGCT
GAGGAGAAGGTGGCACAAGACGGTGACAAAGGGTCCAGCAGTAAATGGGGAACAACCACTGAAGGTTTAG
TAAAAAGAGTCCCCTCGTACTGGGTGTTCCTCTGTGCTTTTTCCACTCCCTGCTACACACACACACACGG
TGCAAAAGCCAAGCACTCTTCCCTTATTAGGAAGAGAGAGACTGCCTTCCAGAATGTGAATGGAGAAGAC
AGAGAGAGAGCCACAGTTCTGCCCTTGTGTTTCTGAGGCTACCGAGATGCCAGCCATCAAGGCTCAAACT
CCATTTTCTCGTGATTTAGACAGGAAGGCTTTTGCAAAAACAACCCTTTATTAAGATCCAGTGGGGAAAT
AAAGGCGCGAGCTTGATATCGAATTAATTCTACCGGGTAGGGGAGGCGCTTTTCCCAAGGCAGTCTGGAG
CATGCGCTTTAGCAGCCCCGCTGGGCACTTGGCGCTACACAAGTGGCCTCTGGCCTCGCACACATTCCAC
ATCCACCGGTAGGCGCCAACCGGCTCCGTTCTTTGGTGGCCCCTTCGCGCCACCTTCTACTCCTCCCCTA
GTCAGGAAGTTCCCCCCCGCCCCGCAGCTCGCGTCGTGCAGGACGTGACAAATGGAAGTAGCACGTCTCA
CTAGTCTCGTGCAGATGGACAGCACCGCTGAGCAATGGAAGCGGGTAGGCCTTTGGGGCAGCGGCCAATA
GCAGCTTTGCTCCTTCGCTTTCTGGGCTCAGAGGCTGGGAAGGGGTGGGTCCGGGGGCGGGCTCAGGGGC
GGGCTCAGGGGCGGGGCGGGCGCCCGAAGGTCCTCCGGAGGCCCGGCATTCTGCACGCTTCAAAAGCGCA
CGTCTGCCGCGCTGTTCTCCTCTTCCTCATCTCCGGGCCTTTCGACCTGCAGATAACTTCGTATAGCATA
CATTATACGAAGCGGGGGGGCCCGGTACGGATCCTCGAGCAGCTGCCAACGCCACCATGGGGACCGAGTA
CAAGCCCACGGTGCGCCTCGCCACCCGCGACGACGTCCCCCGGGCCGTACGCACCCTCGCCGCCGCGTTC
GCCGACTACCCCGCCACGCGCCACACCGTCGACCCGGACCGCCACATCGAGCGGGTCACCGAGCTGCAAG
AACTCTTCCTCACGCGCGTCGGGCTCGACATCGGCAAGGTGTGGGTCGCGGACGACGGCGCCGCGGTGGC
GGTCTGGACCACGCCGGAGAGCGTCGAAGCGGGGGCGGTGTTCGCCGAGATCGGCCCGCGCATGGCCGAG
TTGAGCGGTTCCCGGCTGGCCGCGCAGCAACAGATGGAAGGCCTCCTGGCGCCGCACCGGCCCAAGGAGC
CCGCGTGGTTCCTGGCCACCGTCGGCGTCTCGCCCGACCACCAGGGCAAGGGTCTGGGCAGCGCCGTCGT
GCTCCCCGGAGTGGAGGCGGCCGAGCGCGCCGGGGTGCCCGCCTTCCTGGAGACCTCCGCGCCCCGCAAC
CTCCCCTTCTACGAGCGGCTCGGCTTCACCGTCACCGCCGACGTCGAGGTGCCCGAAGGACCGCGCACCT
GGTGCATGACCCGCAAGCCCGGTGCCGGATCCATGCCCACGCTACTGCGGGTTTATATAGACGGTCCTCA
CGGGATGGGGAAAACCACCACCACGCAACTGCTGGTGGCCCTGGGTTCGCGCGACGATATCGTCTACGTA
CCCGAGCCGATGACTTACTGGCAGGTGCTGGGGGCTTCCGAGACAATCGCGAACATCTACACCACACAAC
ACCGCCTCGACCAGGGTGAGATATCGGCCGGGGACGCGGCGGTGGTAATGACAAGCGCCCAGATAACAAT
GGGCATGCCTTATGCCGTGACCGACGCCGTTCTGGCTCCTCATATCGGGGGGGAGGCTGGGAGCTCACAT
GCCCCGCCCCCGGCCCTCACCCTCATCTTCGACCGCCATCCCATCGCCGCCCTCCTGTGCTACCCGGCCG
CGCGATACCTTATGGGCAGCATGACCCCCCAGGCCGTGCTGGCGTTCGTGGCCCTCATCCCGCCGACCTT
GCCCGGCACAAACATCGTGTTGGGGGCCCTTCCGGAGGACAGACACATCGACCGCCTGGCCAAACGCCAG
CGCCCCGGCGAGCGGCTTGACCTGGCTATGCTGGCCGCGATTCGCCGCGTTTACGGGCTGCTTGCCAATA
CGGTGCGGTATCTGCAGGGCGGCGGGTCGTGGCGGGAGGATTGGGGACAGCTTTCGGGGACGGCCGTGCC
GCCCCAGGGTGCCGAGCCCCAGAGCAACGCGGGCCCACGACCCCATATCGGGGACACGTTATTTACCCTG
TTTCGGGCCCCCGAGTTGCTGGCCCCCAACGGCGACCTGTACAACGTGTTTGCCTGGGCCTTGGACGTCT
TGGCCAAACGCCTCCGTCCCATGCACGTCTTTATCCTGGATTACGACCAATCGCCCGCCGGCTGCCGGGA
CGCCCTGCTGCAACTTACCTCCGGGATGGTCCAGACCCACGTCACCACCCCCGGCTCCATACCGACGATC
TGCGACCTGGCGCGCACGTTTGCCCGGGAGATGGGGGAGGCTAACTGAGCTCTAGAGCTCGCTGATCAGC
CTCGACTGTGCCTTCTAGTTGCCAGCCATCTGTTGTTTGCCCCTCCCCCGTGCCTTCCTTGACCCTGGAA
GGTGCCACTCCCACTGTCCTTTCCTAATAAAATGAGGAAATTGCATCGCATTGTCTGAGTAGGTGTCATT
CTATTCTGGGGGGTGGGGTGGGGCAGGACAGCAAGGGGGAGGATTGGGAAGACAATAGCAGGCATGCTGG
GGATGCGGTGGGCTCTATGGCTTCTGAGGCGGAAAGAACCAGCTGGGGCTCGAGATCCACTAGTTCTAGC
CTCGAGCAAGTCTTTCAGTCCTATAGAAATAAAATCAGGAATTAAAAAGAAGATTCTGAATATTTATCTT
TTATAACAAATACTTCTTACACATTAAACTTTTACAGGACACATTCCTTGTCTCTATGAAGGGAATTCGC
GCCGCCAGCCTCTACACCCAGTAAAGGATGTGTGGATAGAAATGTAACAATAAGCTGGGTTGTAGTAGCA
GCGAAGGGGCAGATAAATCTCTTTGAGTTTGATGCCAACCATGTTTTGAAAAAACTAAAAACAAACAAAA
AAAACCCCCTAAAAACCCAAAAATATAAATAAAGAGCAAACCAGAGTGCTTGGAGTATGGTAACTTGGAA
CAGAGGTGACTCCATTCAGACACAGCAAGAGACCCACTTAGAAACACGCCTTTATTATCTGCACGGAGCC
CAGACTTGTCCTCAGTCCTTGGGAGAGGGAGTCTTTGAGAGTGGTGGGAGGTCTTGGGTCATAGTCTCCA
CATACCATGAGGGCAGGAAGGCATAGGGTGCGTCACGATGGACAGACACAGTGACAGGGCCACCAGGTTC
CCAGGAGAAGAGGTGGACAAGCCTGTGGAAGACAGAGGTGTGGGGTGAAGCCAGAGATTGAGCCGGGATC
CAGAGGCAGTGCACAAACATGAAGGCCTTACCTGGGATCGTCCTGGACTACTGTGCTCTGGGCAAAGCTA
AGGAAGGCAGCACAGAAGTTCATGCACACAGAGGGAATTCAGCCTTCTCGGTCATTCTGGAGGGGGCACA
AGAGGCAGAAGACTGGGGGTGGAAAGAGGAAAAGGCAGGTGGCAAAGGGGCACTGGGTCTGAGGACTTGG
GGCCGGCCGGATTTTTGTAAAAGAGAGAATGTTTAAAAGTTTTGTTACTTTATAGAAGAAATTTTGAGTT
TTTGTTTTTTTTTAATAAATAAATAAACATAAATAAATTGTTTGTTGAATTTATTATTAGTATGTAAGTG
TAAATATAATAAAACTTAATATCTATTCAAATTAATAAATAAACCTCGATATACAGACCGATAAAACACA
TGCGTCAATTTTACGCATGATTATCTTTAACGTACGTCACAATATGATTATCTTTCTAGGGTTAAATAAT
AGTTTCTAATTTTTTTATTATTCAGGCGAAGTTACATGTATCGATCTCGAGGGGGGGCCCGGTACCCAAT
TCGCCCTATAGTGAGTCGTATTACAATTCACTGGCCGTCGTTTTACAACGTCGTGACTGGGAAAACCCTG
GCGTTACCCAACTTAATCGCCTTGCAGCACATCCCCCTTTCGCCAGCTGGCGTAATAGCGAAGAGGCCCG
CACCGATCGCCCTTCCCAACAGTTGCGCAGCCTGAATGGCGAATGGG
[124 nt withheld, positions 7188-7311]
C
[91 nt withheld, positions 7313-7403]
A
[49 nt withheld, positions 7405-7453]
CCTTTGACGTTGGAGTCCACGTTCTTT
[37 nt withheld, positions 7481-7517]
ACCCTATCTCGGTCTATTCTTTTGATTTATAAGGGATTTTGCCGATTTCGGCCTATTGGTTAAAAAATGA
GCTGATTTAACAAAAATTTAACGCGAATTTTAACAAAATATTAACGCTTACAATTTAG
