>Addgene plasmid #100859 | PBDGTV | addgene partial sequence | sequence record 198846 | Addgene Partial NGS Result
GGGGCGGGCTCAGGGGCGGGGCGGGCGCCCGAAGGTCCTCCGGAGGCCCGGCATTCTGCACGCTTCAAAA
GCGCACGTCTGCCGCGCTGTTCTCCTCTTCCTCATCTCCGGGCCTTTCGACCTGCAGATAACTTCGTATA
GCATACATTATACGAAGCGGGGGGGCCCGGTACGGATCCTCGAGCAGCTGCCAACGCCACCATGGGGACC
GAGTACAAGCCCACGGTGCGCCTCGCCACCCGCGACGACGTCCCCCGGGCCGTACGCACCCTCGCCGCCG
CGTTCGCCGACTACCCCGCCACGCGCCACACCGTCGACCCGGACCGCCACATCGAGCGGGTCACCGAGCT
GCAAGAACTCTTCCTCACGCGCGTCGGGCTCGACATCGGCAAGGTGTGGGTCGCGGACGACGGCGCCGCG
GTGGCGGTCTGGACCACGCCGGAGAGCGTCGAAGCGGGGGCGGTGTTCGCCGAGATCGGCCCGCGCATGG
CCGAGTTGAGCGGTTCCCGGCTGGCCGCGCAGCAACAGATGGAAGGCCTCCTGGCGCCGCACCGGCCCAA
GGAGCCCGCGTGGTTCCTGGCCACCGTCGGCGTCTCGCCCGACCACCAGGGCAAGGGTCTGGGCAGCGCC
GTCGTGCTCCCCGGAGTGGAGGCGGCCGAGCGCGCCGGGGTGCCCGCCTTCCTGGAGACCTCCGCGCCCC
GCAACCTCCCCTTCTACGAGCGGCTCGGCTTCACCGTCACCGCCGACGTCGAGGTGCCCGAAGGACCGCG
CACCTGGTGCATGACCCGCAAGCCCGGTGCCGGATCCATGCCCACGCTACTGCGGGTTTATATAGACGGT
CCTCACGGGATGGGGAAAACCACCACCACGCAACTGCTGGTGGCCCTGGGTTCGCGCGACGATATCGTCT
ACGTACCCGAGCCGATGACTTACTGGCAGGTGCTGGGGGCTTCCGAGACAATCGCGAACATCTACACCAC
ACAACACCGCCTCGACCAGGGTGAGATATCGGCCGGGGACGCGGCGGTGGTAATGACAAGCGCCCAGATA
ACAATGGGCATGCCTTATGCCGTGACCGACGCCGTTCTGGCTCCTCATATCGGGGGGGAGGCTGGGAGCT
CACATGCCCCGCCCCCGGCCCTCACCCTCATCTTCGACCGCCATCCCATCGCCGCCCTCCTGTGCTACCC
GGCCGCGCGATACCTTATGGGCAGCATGACCCCCCAGGCCGTGCTGGCGTTCGTGGCCCTCATCCCGCCG
ACCTTGCCCGGCACAAACATCGTGTTGGGGGCCCTTCCGGAGGACAGACACATCGACCGCCTGGCCAAAC
GCCAGCGCCCCGGCGAGCGGCTTGACCTGGCTATGCTGGCCGCGATTCGCCGCGTTTACGGGCTGCTTGC
CAATACGGTGCGGTATCTGCAGGGCGGCGGGTCGTGGCGGGAGGATTGGGGACAGCTTTCGGGGACGGCC
GTGCCGCCCCAGGGTGCCGAGCCCCAGAGCAACGCGGGCCCACGACCCCATATCGGGGACACGTTATTTA
CCCTGTTTCGGGCCCCCGAGTTGCTGGCCCCCAACGGCGACCTGTACAACGTGTTTGCCTGGGCCTTGGA
CGTCTTGGCCAAACGCCTCCGTCCCATGCACGTCTTTATCCTGGATTACGACCAATCGCCCGCCGGCTGC
CGGGACGCCCTGCTGCAACTTACCTCCGGGATGGTCCAGACCCACGTCACCACCCCCGGCTCCATACCGA
CGATCTGCGACCTGGCGCGCACGTTTGCCCGGGAGATGGGGGAGGCTAACTGAGCTCTAGAGCTCGCTGA
TCAGCCTCGACTGTGCCTTCTAGTTGCCAGCCATCTGTTGTTTGCCCCTCCCCCGTGCCTTCCTTGACCC
TGGAAGGTGCCACTCCCACTGTCCTTTCCTAATAAAATGAGGAAATTGCATCGCATTGTCTGAGTAGGTG
TCATTCTATTCTGGGGGGTGGGGTGGGGCAGGACAGCAAGGGGGAGGATTGGGAAGACAATAGCAGGCAT
GCTGGGGATGCGGTGGGCTCTATGGCTTCTGAGGCGGAAAGAACCAGCTGGGGCTCGAGATCCACTAGTT
CTAGCCTCGAGCAAGTCTTTCAGTCCTATAGAAATAAAATCAGGAATTAAAAAGAAGATTCTGAATATTT
ATCTTTTATAACAAATACTTCTTACACATTAAACTTTTACAGGACACATTCCTTGTCTCTATGAAGGGAA
TTCGCGCCGCCAGCCTCTACACCCAGTAAAGGATGTGTGGATAGAAATGTAACAATAAGCTGGGTTGTAG
TAGCAGCGAAGGGGCAGATAAATCTCTTTGAGTTTGATGCCAACCATGTTTTGAAAAAACTAAAAACAAA
CAAAAAAAACCCCCTAAAAACCCAAAAATATAAATAAAGAGCAAACCAGAGTGCTTGGAGTATGGTAACT
TGGAACAGAGGTGACTCCATTCAGACACAGCAAGAGACCCACTTAGAAACACGCCTTTATTATCTGCACG
GAGCCCAGACTTGTCCTCAGTCCTTGGGAGAGGGAGTCTTTGAGAGTGGTGGGAGGTCTTGGGTCATAGT
CTCCACATACCATGAGGGCAGGAAGGCATAGGGTGCGTCACGATGGACAGACACAGTGACAGGGCCACCA
GGTTCCCAGGAGAAGAGGTGGACAAGCCTGTGGAAGACAGAGGTGTGGGGTGAAGCCAGAGATTGAGCCG
GGATCCAGAGGCAGTGCACAAACATGAAGGCCTTACCTGGGATCGTCCTGGACTACTGTGCTCTGGGCAA
AGCTAAGGAAGGCAGCACAGAAGTTCATGCACACAGAGGGAATTCAGCCTTCTCGGTCATTCTGGAGGGG
GCACAAGAGGCAGAAGACTGGGGGTGGAAAGAGGAAAAGGCAGGTGGCAAAGGGGCACTGGGTCTGAGGA
CTTGGGGCCGGCCGGATTTTTGTAAAAGAGAGAATGTTTAAAAGTTTTGTTACTTTATAGAAGAAATTTT
GAGTTTTTGTTTTTTTTTAATAAATAAATAAACATAAATAAATTGTTTGTTGAATTTATTATTAGTATGT
AAGTGTAAATATAATAAAACTTAATATCTATTCAAATTAATAAATAAACCTCGATATACAGACCGATAAA
ACACATGCGTCAATTTTACGCATGATTATCTTTAACGTACGTCACAATATGATTATCTTTCTAGGGTTAA
ATAATAGTTTCTAATTTTTTTATTATTCAGGCGAAGTTACATGTATCGATCTCGAGGGGGGGCCCGGTAC
CCAATTCGCCCTATAGTGAGTCGTATTACAATTCACTGGCCGTCGTTTTACAACGTCGTGACTGGGAAAA
CCCTGGCGTTACCCAACTTAATCGCCTTGCAGCACATCCCCCTTTCGCCAGCTGGCGTAATAGCGAAGAG
GCCCGCACCGATCGCCCTTCCCAACAGTTGCGCAGCCTGAATGGCGAATGGG
[124 nt withheld, positions 3483-3606]
C
[91 nt withheld, positions 3608-3698]
A
[49 nt withheld, positions 3700-3748]
CCTTTGACGTTGGAGTCCACGTTCTTT
[37 nt withheld, positions 3776-3812]
ACCCTATCTCGGTCTATTCTTTTGATTTATAAGGGATTTTGCCGATTTCGGCCTATTGGTTAAAAAATGA
GCTGATTTAACAAAAATTTAACGCGAATTTTAACAAAATATTAACGCTTACAATTTAGGTGGCACTTTTC
GGGGAAATGTGCGCGGAACCCCTATTTGTTTATTTTTCTAAATACATTCAAATATGTATCCGCTCATGAG
ACAATAACCCTGATAAATGCTTCAATAATATTGAAAAAGGAAGAGTATGAGTATTCAACATTTCCGTGTC
GCCCTTATTCCCTTTTTTGCGGCATTTTGCCTTCCTGTTTTTGCTCACCCAGAAACGCTGGTGAAAGTAA
AAGATGCTGAAGATCAGTTGGGTGCACGAGTGGGTTACATCGAACTGGATCTCAACAGCGGTAAGATCCT
TGAGAGTTTTCGCCCCGAAGAACGTTTTCCAATGATGAGCACTTTTAAAGTTCTGCTATGTGGCGCGGTA
TTATCCCGTATTGACGCCGGGCAAGAGCAACTCGGTCGCCGCATACACTATTCTCAGAATGACTTGGTTG
AGTACTCACCAGTCACAGAAAAGCATCTTACGGATGGCATGACAGTAAGAGAATTATGCAGTGCTGCCAT
AACCATGAGTGATAACACTGCGGCCAACTTACTTCTGACAACGATCGGAGGACCGAAGGAGCTAACCGCT
TTTTTGCACAACATGGGGGATCATGTAACTCGCCTTGATCGTTGGGAACCGGAGCTGAATGAAGCCATAC
CAAACGACGAGCGTGACACCACGATGCCTGTAGCAATGGCAACAACGTTGCGCAAACTATTAACTGGCGA
ACTACTTACTCTAGCTTCCCGGCAACAATTAATAGACTGGATGGAGGCGGATAAAGTTGCAGGACCACTT
CTGCGCTCGGCCCTTCCGGCTGGCTGGTTTATTGCTGATAAATCTGGAGCCGGTGAGCGTGGGTCTCGCG
GTATCATTGCAGCACTGGGGCCAGATGGTAAGCCCTCCCGTATCGTAGTTATCTACACGACGGGGAGTCA
GGCAACTATGGATGAACGAAATAGACAGATCGCTGAGATAGGTGCCTCACTGATTAAGCATTGGTAACTG
TCAGACCAAGTTTACTCATATATACTTTAGATTGATTTAAAACTTCATTTTTAATTTAAAAGGATCTAGG
TGAAGATCCTTTTTGATAATCTCATGACCAAAATCCCTTAACGTGAGTTTTCGTTCCACTGAGCGTCAGA
CCCCGTAGAAAAGATCAAAGGATCTTCTTGAGATCCTTTTTTTCTGCGCGTAATCTGCTGCTTGCAAACA
AAAAAACCACCGCTACCAGCGGTGGTTTGTTTGCCGGATCAAGAGCTACCAACTCTTTTTCCGAAGGTAA
CTGGCTTCAGCAGAGCGCAGATACCAAATACTGTTCTTCTAGTGTAGCCGTAGTTAGGCCACCACTTCAA
GAACTCTGTAGCACCGCCTACATACCTCGCTCTGCTAATCCTGTTACCAGTGGCTGCTGCCAGTGGCGAT
AAGTCGTGTCTTACCGGGTTGGACTCAAGACGATAGTTACCGGATAAGGCGCAGCGGTCGGGCTGAACGG
GGGGTTCGTGCACACAGCCCAGCTTGGAGCGAACGACCTACACCGAACTGAGATACCTACAGCGTGAGCT
ATGAGAAAGCGCCACGCTTCCCGAAGGGAGAAAGGCGGACAGGTATCCGGTAAGCGGCAGGGTCGGAACA
GGAGAGCGCACGAGGGAGCTTCCAGGGGGAAACGCCTGGTATCTTTATAGTCCTGTCGGGTTTCGCCACC
TCTGACTTGAGCGTCGATTTTTGTGATGCTCGTCAGGGGGGCGGAGCCTATGGAAAAACGCCAGCAACGC
GGCCTTTTTACGGTTCCTGGCCTTTTGCTGGCCTTTTGCTCACATGTTCTTTCCTGCGTTATCCCCTGAT
TCTGTGGATAACCGTATTACCGCCTTTGAGTGAGCTGATACCGCTCGCCGCAGCCGAACGACCGAGCGCA
GCGAGTCAGTGAGCGAGGAAGCGGAAGAGCGCCCAATACGCAAACCGCCTCTCCCCGCGCGTTGGCCGAT
TCATTAATGCAGCTGGCACGACAGGTTTCCCGACTGGAAAGCGGGCAGTGAGCGCAACGCAATTAATGTG
AGTTAGCTCACTCATTAGGCACCCCAGGCTTTACACTTTATGCTTCCGGCTCGTATGTTGTGTGGAATTG
TGAGCGGATAACAATTTCACACAGGAAACAGCTATGACCATGATTACGCCAAGCTCGAAATTAACCCTCA
CTAAAGGGAACAAAAGCTGGAGCTCCACCGCGGAAAGTTTAGGTCGAGTAAAGCGCAAATCTTTTTTAAC
CCTAGAAAGATAGTCTGCGTAAAATTGACGCATGCATTCTTGAAATATTGCTCTCTCTTTCTAAATAGCG
CGAATCCGTCGCTGTGCATTTAGGACATCTCAGTCGCCGCTTGGAGCTCCCGTGAGGCGTGCTTGTCAAT
GCGGTAAGTGTCACTGATTTTGAACTATAACGACCGCGTGAGTCAAAATGACGCATGATTATCTTTTACG
TGACTTTTAAGATTTAACTCATACGATAATTATATTGTTATTTCATGTTCTACTTACGTGATAACTTATT
ATATATATATTTTCTTGTTATAGATGCCTACCGGCCGAGCCAAGGAGACAGACTGGGCAGCCCCCTGAGT
GGGTATTTCTACAGGGTGACGACTTAGGTTGAAACCCATATGGAACTTCTAGACACAAAACTAAAGACCA
TCCACCACCTTCTACAAGACTGCCAGCCTGGCACAGGAGTGGAAGTTCCAGAACCAGGTAAAAGGTTGGG
AGGTTTCTATGGCTGGAGAGCCATGGCTGTGAAACTAGAGCAAGTTGGTCTCTCCTTCACAGAGGCCAGC
ATACCCTTTACTGAGGACCTGGGGAAAGAAGACCAAGAAGCTGGAAACAGTCAGGCCTGGGAAGAGCCCA
TAACCTGGAGCCCAGAAACACGGAACCTAGCTCCTTCCTGGGAGGTGGAGCAGGGGCTGAGGAGAAGGTG
GCACAAGACGGTGACAAAGGGTCCAGCAGTAAATGGGGAACAACCACTGAAGGTTTAGTAAAAAGAGTCC
CCTCGTACTGGGTGTTCCTCTGTGCTTTTTCCACTCCCTGCTACACACACACACACGGTGCAAAAGCCAA
GCACTCTTCCCTTATTAGGAAGAGAGAGACTGCCTTCCAGAATGTGAATGGAGAAGACAGAGAGAGAGCC
ACAGTTCTGCCCTTGTGTTTCTGAGGCTACCGAGATGCCAGCCATCAAGGCTCAAACTCCATTTTCTCGT
GATTTAGACAGGAAGGCTTTTGCAAAAACAACCCTTTATTAAGATCCAGTGGGGAAATAAAGGCGCGAGC
TTGATATCGAATTAATTCTACCGGGTAGGGGAGGCGCTTTTCCCAAGGCAGTCTGGAGCATGCGCTTTAG
CAGCCCCGCTGGGCACTTGGCGCTACACAAGTGGCCTCTGGCCTCGCACACATTCCACATCCACCGGTAG
GCGCCAACCGGCTCCGTTCTTTGGTGGCCCCTTCGCGCCACCTTCTACTCCTCCCCTAGTCAGGAAGTTC
CCCCCCGCCCCGCAGCTCGCGTCGTGCAGGACGTGACAAATGGAAGTAGCACGTCTCACTAGTCTCGTGC
AGATGGACAGCACCGCTGAGCAATGGAAGCGGGTAGGCCTTTGGGGCAGCGGCCAATAGCAGCTTTGCTC
CTTCGCTTTCTGGGCTCAGAGGCTGGGAAGGGGTGGGTCCGGGGG
